Addgene plasmid #248818: His6-TEV-LplA W37V and T57I
Purpose: Plasmid used for bacterial expression of LplA variants. TEV cleavage site enables removal of N-terminal His6 tag.
Depositing lab: Alice Ting. Depositing organization: Stanford University. Publication: Computational design of conformation-biasing mutations to alter protein functions. Cavanagh PE, Xue AG, Dai SA, Qiang A, Matsui T, Ting AY. Science. 2026 Jan 8:eadv7953. doi: 10.1126/science.adv7953. PubMed 41505504.
Backbone
  Vector backbone: pYFJ21
  Vector type: Bacterial Expression
Growth in bacteria
  Bacterial resistance: Ampicillin, 100 μg/mL
  Growth temperature: 37°C
  Growth strain: DH5alpha
  Copy number: High Copy
Gene/Insert
  Gene/Insert name: LplA
  Species: E. coli
  Mutation: W37V and T57I
  Tag / fusion protein: 6xHis-TEV (N terminal on insert)
  Cloning method: Restriction Enzyme; 5′ cloning site unknown (unknown if destroyed)
Terms and licenses: Academic/Nonprofit Terms; Industry Terms: Not Available to Industry
Depositor comments: Please visit https://doi.org/10.1101/2025.05.03.652001 for bioRxiv preprint.
How to cite: His6-TEV-LplA W37V and T57I was a gift from Alice Ting (Addgene plasmid # 248818 ; http://n2t.net/addgene:248818 ; RRID:Addgene_248818)
