[The description below was written by a language model from this plasmid's Addgene catalogue record and pLannotate feature annotations shown in this document.]
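Description:
His6-TEV-LplA W37V and T57I is a bacterial expression plasmid of about 5.9 kb built on the pYFJ21 backbone. It produces a double-mutant form of *E. coli* lipoate-protein ligase A (LplA). It is propagated in *E. coli* as a high-copy plasmid from a ColE1/pMB1-type origin, accompanied by the pBR322 bom region and only a fragment of rop. Selection is with ampicillin through the bla β-lactamase gene. The feature table also finds a chloramphenicol acetyltransferase (cat) coding sequence preceded by only a fragment of its promoter. The catalogue does not list chloramphenicol as a selection, so cat appears to be a backbone remnant lying downstream of the expression cassette between the lambda t0 and rrnB T1 terminators.

The lplA open reading frame spans the numbering origin on the reverse strand. It is driven by a bacteriophage T5 promoter with embedded and adjacent lac operators, so it is transcribed by the host RNA polymerase. A lacI gene carried on the plasmid under the lacIq promoter supplies repressor, which keeps expression off until IPTG is added. An N-terminal His6 tag is annotated just upstream of the coding sequence. According to the record it is followed by a TEV protease site, although that site is not separately annotated, so the tag can be removed after affinity purification. A short fragment of the neighbouring chromosomal gene yjjJ lies just past the end of lplA, probably carried along when the gene was cloned, and is followed by the lambda t0 terminator.

LplA normally activates lipoate to lipoyl-AMP and transfers it onto the lipoyl domains of lipoate-dependent enzymes. The W37V and T57I substitutions belong to a set of variants made for a study on computationally designed, conformation-biasing mutations. The plasmid is used to express and purify this variant protein.
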