Features (pLannotate 1.2.2; 18 found; start..end, strand, type, name):
    805..822     -  CDS            7xHis (fragment): 6xHis affinity tag
    862..878     -  protein_bind   lac operator: The lac repressor binds to the lac operator to inhibit transcription in E. coli. This inhibition can be relieved by adding lactose or isopropyl-β-D-thiogalactopyranoside (IPTG). lac repressor encoded by lacI
    886..930     -  promoter       T5 promoter: bacteriophage T5 promoter for E. coli RNA polymerase, with embedded lac operator
   1040..1144    +  promoter       AmpR promoter: bla
   1145..2005    +  CDS            AmpR: β-lactamase; bla; confers resistance to ampicillin, carbenicillin, and related antibiotics
   2176..2764    +  rep_origin     ori: high-copy-number ColE1/pMB1/pBR322/pUC origin of replication
   2950..3090    -  misc_feature   bom: basis of mobility region from pBR322
   3192..3233    -  CDS            rop (fragment): Rop protein, which maintains plasmids at low copy number; rop
   3285..3359    +  promoter       lacIq promoter: lacI (mutant); In the lacIq allele, a single base change in the promoter boosts expression of the lacI gene about 10-fold.
   3360..4442    +  CDS            lacI: lac repressor; lacI; The lac repressor binds to the lac operator to inhibit transcription in E. coli. This inhibition can be relieved by adding lactose or isopropyl-β-D-thiogalactopyranoside (IPTG).
   4455..4476    +  protein_bind   CAP binding site: CAP binding activates transcription in the presence of cAMP. E. coli catabolite activator protein
   4495..4512    +  promoter       tet promoter (fragment): E. coli promoter for tetracycline efflux protein gene
   4535..4621    -  terminator     rrnB T1 terminator: Escherichia coli rrnB; transcription terminator T1 from the E. coli rrnB gene
   4689..5345    -  CDS            cat: CAT_ECOLX - Experimental evidence at protein level: Swiss-Prot protein existence level 1. This enzyme is an effector of chloramphenicol resistance in bacteria. From Escherichia coli. This protein is used as a marker in many commonly used cloning vectors, such as pACYC184.
   5346..5374    -  promoter       cat promoter (fragment): promoter of the E. coli cat gene encoding chloramphenicol acetyltransferase
   5389..5483    -  terminator     lambda t0 terminator: transcription terminator from phage lambda
   5501..5665    +  CDS            yjjJ (fragment): YJJJ_ECOLI - Experimental evidence at protein level: Swiss-Prot protein existence level 1. Toxic when overexpressed in E.coli, leading to long filamentous cells. The toxic effect is neutralized by non-cognate antitoxin HipB (PubMed:28430938). Does not seem to inhibit DNA, RNA or protein synthesis, and unlike paralogous toxin HipA its toxic activity is not counteracted by overexpression of GltX (PubMed:28430938). Binds DNA (PubMed:28430938). Might be a protein kinase (By similarity). From Escherichia coli (strain K12).
   5672..783     -  CDS            lplA (across the origin): LPLA_ECOLI - Also known as yjjF. Experimental evidence at protein level: Swiss-Prot protein existence level 1. Catalyzes both the ATP-dependent activation of exogenously supplied lipoate to lipoyl-AMP and the transfer of the activated lipoyl onto the lipoyl domains of lipoate-dependent enzymes. Is also able to catalyze very poorly the transfer of lipoyl and octanoyl moiety from their acyl carrier protein. From Escherichia coli (strain K12).
>Addgene plasmid #248818 | His6-TEV-LplA W37V and T57I | addgene full sequence | sequence record 495671 | Addgene NGS Result
GGTAAAGCGTTCATCCAGCAGATGCGAGAATGCCGGAGCCTGACCGAAGTTCCATTCCCAGCTACTCTGG
CGGGCAAAGGTTTCGGCGAAGTTTGGCAAGTCTGGCGTTTTGTTCGGGGAGATGATTTCCGCTTCCACGC
GCTCGCCATAATGGGCGAAAAAGGCCTCGGTTATGGCCTCGCAAACCTGCTCATGGGTGATCCCCGGCAA
CAGCTCGGTGAGGTTGGTCACGCGGGAACGTACCGACGTAATGCCTTTCGCCGCCAGTTTCTTTTTATCC
GGATTGAGATAGTTTGCCAGGCGGCTGAGGTCGGCATTGAGTAGCAAGGTGCCGTGGTGGAAGCCGCGAT
CTTTGGTTTCGCGATAGGCCGAGCCTGAGACTTTGCGGTCGCCTTCGACGGTTTTCACCACCAGATCGTT
ACGTCCGGACGCTTCGGCGCTGACGCCGAGCGCGTTCAGCGCATTGAGCACAATCGACGTGGAGATAGTT
TTATCGTACTCCGGCTTGCCAGCCATAAAGGTAAAGCAGGTATTGCCGAGATCGTGGAACACCGCGCCGC
CACCGCTACTGCGCCGCGCCAGGCGGACGTTATCTTCTTCCATCCGCCGGATATTACACTCTTTCCACGG
GTTCTGCGCGCGACCAATTACTACCGTGTCGGCATTGCGCACGAGAAACAGAACGCGCTGCGTGGCGGGC
ATTTGGCGAAAAATACACTCTTCCACCGCCAGGTTAAACCACGGGTCGTAAGAGTCAGAGATGAGCAGGC
GTAATGTGGACATGCCTTGGAAATACAAGTTTTCGTGATGGTGATGGTGATGCATAGTTAATTTCTCCTC
TTTAATGAATTCTGTGTGAAATTGTTATCCGCTCACAATTGAATCTATTATAATTGTTATCCGCTCACAA
AGCAAATAAATTTTTTATGATTTCTCGAGGTGAAGACGAAAGGGCCTCGTGATACGCCTATTTTTATAGG
TTAATGTCATGATAATAATGGTTTCTTAGACGTCAGGTGGCACTTTTCGGGGAAATGTGCGCGGAACCCC
TATTTGTTTATTTTTCTAAATACATTCAAATATGTATCCGCTCATGAGACAATAACCCTGATAAATGCTT
CAATAATATTGAAAAAGGAAGAGTATGAGTATTCAACATTTCCGTGTCGCCCTTATTCCCTTTTTTGCGG
CATTTTGCCTTCCTGTTTTTGCTCACCCAGAAACGCTGGTGAAAGTAAAAGATGCTGAAGATCAGTTGGG
TGCACGAGTGGGTTACATCGAACTGGATCTCAACAGCGGTAAGATCCTTGAGAGTTTTCGCCCCGAAGAA
CGTTTTCCAATGATGAGCACTTTTAAAGTTCTGCTATGTGGCGCGGTATTATCCCGTATTGACGCCGGGC
AAGAGCAACTCGGTCGCCGCATACACTATTCTCAGAATGACTTGGTTGAGTACTCACCAGTCACAGAAAA
GCATCTTACGGATGGCATGACAGTAAGAGAATTATGCAGTGCTGCCATAACCATGAGTGATAACACTGCG
GCCAACTTACTTCTGACAACGATCGGAGGACCGAAGGAGCTAACCGCTTTTTTGCACAACATGGGGGATC
ATGTAACTCGCCTTGATCGTTGGGAACCGGAGCTGAATGAAGCCATACCAAACGACGAGCGTGACACCAC
GATGCCTGTAGCAATGGCAACAACGTTGCGCAAACTATTAACTGGCGAACTACTTACTCTAGCTTCCCGG
CAACAATTAATAGACTGGATGGAGGCGGATAAAGTTGCAGGACCACTTCTGCGCTCGGCCCTTCCGGCTG
GCTGGTTTATTGCTGATAAATCTGGAGCCGGTGAGCGTGGGTCTCGCGGTATCATTGCAGCACTGGGGCC
AGATGGTAAGCCCTCCCGTATCGTAGTTATCTACACGACGGGGAGTCAGGCAACTATGGATGAACGAAAT
AGACAGATCGCTGAGATAGGTGCCTCACTGATTAAGCATTGGTAACTGTCAGACCAAGTTTACTCATATA
TACTTTAGATTGATTTAAAACTTCATTTTTAATTTAAAAGGATCTAGGTGAAGATCCTTTTTGATAATCT
CATGACCAAAATCCCTTAACGTGAGTTTTCGTTCCACTGAGCGTCAGACCCCGTAGAAAAGATCAAAGGA
TCTTCTTGAGATCCTTTTTTTCTGCGCGTAATCTGCTGCTTGCAAACAAAAAAACCACCGCTACCAGCGG
TGGTTTGTTTGCCGGATCAAGAGCTACCAACTCTTTTTCCGAAGGTAACTGGCTTCAGCAGAGCGCAGAT
ACCAAATACTGTCCTTCTAGTGTAGCCGTAGTTAGGCCACCACTTCAAGAACTCTGTAGCACCGCCTACA
TACCTCGCTCTGCTAATCCTGTTACCAGTGGCTGCTGCCAGTGGCGATAAGTCGTGTCTTACCGGGTTGG
ACTCAAGACGATAGTTACCGGATAAGGCGCAGCGGTCGGGCTGAACGGGGGGTTCGTGCACACAGCCCAG
CTTGGAGCGAACGACCTACACCGAACTGAGATACCTACAGCGTGAGCTATGAGAAAGCGCCACGCTTCCC
GAAGGGAGAAAGGCGGACAGGTATCCGGTAAGCGGCAGGGTCGGAACAGGAGAGCGCACGAGGGAGCTTC
CAGGGGGAAACGCCTGGTATCTTTATAGTCCTGTCGGGTTTCGCCACCTCTGACTTGAGCGTCGATTTTT
GTGATGCTCGTCAGGGGGGCGGAGCCTATGGAAAAACGCCAGCAACGCGGCCTTTTTACGGTTCCTGGCC
TTTTGCTGGCCTTTTGCTCACATGTTCTTTCCTGCGTTATCCCCTGATTCTGTGGATAACCGTATTACCG
CCTTTGAGTGAGCTGATACCGCTCGCCGCAGCCGAACGACCGAGCGCAGCGAGTCAGTGAGCGAGGAAGC
GGAAGAGCGCCTGATGCGGTATTTTCTCCTTACGCATCTGTGCGGTATTTCACACCGCATGTGGTGCACT
CTCAGTACAATCTGCTCTGATGCCGCATAGTTAAGCCAGTATACACTCCGCTATCGCTACGTGACTGGGT
CATGGCTGCGCCCCGACACCCGCCAACACCCGCTGACGCGCCCTGACGGGCTTGTCTGCTCCCGGCATCC
GCTTACAGACAAGCTGTGACCGTCTCCGGGAGCTGCATGTGTCAGAGGTTTTCACCGTCATCACCGAAAC
GCGCGAGGCAGCTCTAGATCATGCGCACCCGTGGCCAGGACCCAACGCTGCCCGAAATTCCGAAACCATC
GAATGGTGCAAAACCTTTCGCGGTATGGCATGATAGCGCCCGGAAGAGAGTCAATTCAGGGTGGTGAATG
TGAAACCAGTAACGTTATACGATGTCGCAGAGTATGCCGGTGTCTCTTATCAGACCGTTTCCCGCGTGGT
GAACCAGGCCAGCCACGTTTCTGCGAAAACGCGGGAAAAAGTGGAAGCGGCGATGGCGGAGCTGAATTAC
ATTCCCAACCGCGTGGCACAACAACTGGCGGGCAAACAGTCGTTGCTGATTGGCGTTGCCACCTCCAGTC
TGGCCCTGCACGCGCCGTCGCAAATTGTCGCGGCGATTAAATCTCGCGCCGATCAACTGGGTGCCAGCGT
GGTGGTGTCGATGGTAGAACGAAGCGGCGTCGAAGCCTGTAAAGCGGCGGTGCACAATCTTCTCGCGCAA
CGCGTCAGTGGGCTGATCATTAACTATCCGCTGGATGACCAGGATGCCATTGCTGTGGAAGCTGCCTGCA
CTAATGTTCCGGCGTTATTTCTTGATGTCTCTGACCAGACACCCATCAACAGTATTATTTTCTCCCATGA
AGACGGTACGCGACTGGGCGTGGAGCATCTGGTCGCATTGGGTCACCAGCAAATCGCGCTGTTAGCGGGC
CCATTAAGTTCTGTCTCGGCGCGTCTGCGTCTGGCTGGCTGGCATAAATATCTCACTCGCAATCAAATTC
AGCCGATAGCGGAACGGGAAGGCGACTGGAGTGCCATGTCCGGTTTTCAACAAACCATGCAAATGCTGAA
TGAGGGCATCGTTCCCACTGCGATGCTGGTTGCCAACGATCAGATGGCGCTGGGCGCAATGCGCGCCATT
ACCGAGTCCGGGCTGCGCGTTGGTGCGGATATCTCGGTAGTGGGATACGACGATACCGAAGACAGCTCAT
GTTATATCCCGCCGTTAACCACCATCAAACAGGATTTTCGCCTGCTGGGGCAAACCAGCGTGGACCGCTT
GCTGCAACTCTCTCAGGGCCAGGCGGTGAAGGGCAATCAGCTGTTGCCCGTCTCACTGGTGAAAAGAAAA
ACCACCCTGGCGCCCAATACGCAAACCGCCTCTCCCCGCGCGTTGGCCGATTCATTAATGCAGCTGGCAC
GACAGGTTTCCCGACTGGAAAGCGGGCAGTGAGCGCAACGCAATTAATGTAAGTTAGCTCACTCATTAGG
CACAATTCTCATGTTTGACAGCTTATCATCGACTGCACGTAATCTAGAGGGCGGATTTGTCCTACTCAGG
AGAGCGTTCACCGACAAACAACAGATAAAACGAAAGGCCCAGTCTTTCGACTGAGCCTTTCGTTTTATTT
GATGCCTCAAGCTAGAGAGTCATTACCCCAGGCGTTTAAGGGCACCAATAACTGCCTTAAAAAAATTACG
CCCCGCCCTGCCACTCATCGCAGTACTGTTGTAATTCATTAAGCATTCTGCCGACATGGAAGCCATCACA
AACGGCATGATGAACCTGAATCGCCAGCGGCATCAGCACCTTGTCGCCTTGCGTATAATATTTGCCCATG
GTGAAAACGGGGGCGAAGAAGTTGTCCATATTGGCCACGTTTAAATCAAAACTGGTGAAACTCACCCAGG
GATTGGCTGAGACGAAAAACATATTCTCAATAAACCCTTTAGGGAAATAGGCCAGGTTTTCACCGTAACA
CGCCACATCTTGCGAATATATGTGTAGAAACTGCCGGAAATCGTCGTGGTATTCACTCCAGAGCGATGAA
AACGTTTCAGTTTGCTCATGGAAAACGGTGTAACAAGGGTGAACACTATCCCATATCACCAGCTCACCGT
CTTTCATTGCCATACGAAATTCCGGATGAGCATTCATCAGGCGGGCAAGAATGTGAATAAAGGCCGGATA
AAACTTGTGCTTATTTTTCTTTACGGTCTTTAAAAAGGCCGTAATATCCAGCTGAACGGTCTGGTTATAG
GTACATTGAGCAACTGACTGAAATGCCTCAAAATGTTCTTTACGATGCCATTGGGATATATCAACGGTGG
TATATCCAGTGATTTTTTTCTCCATTTTAGCTTCCTTAGCTCCTGAAAATCTCGCCAAGCTAGCTTGGAT
TCTCACCAATAAAAAACGCCCGGCGGCAACCGAGCGTTCTGAACAAATCCAGATGGAGTTCTGAGGTCAT
TACTGGATCTATCAACAGGAGTCCAAGCTCAGCTAATTAAGCTTGGCTGCAGGTCGACGGATCCCCAACG
GCGATCCCGCTGGCGCAGCAGTTCTGGCAAACGGTCGCCAGAGATCCGCGTATCAGCGAGGCGTTTCGCC
ACATTGCGCAAGAAATGCCGGAAAAAATCCGGCAAATCGAAGAGAAAGTTGCCCGCATGGGCGGGTAACT
ACCTTACAGCCCCCGCCATCCATGCCGATAACTCCCGTAGCTCTTTTTCCTGTTCCGGGAAGTCAACCAA
CAGCGCTTCGCACTCCTGTTGCAGCATATCTGCGCGGTACAGGCAGCCTTGCAGTCGTCCGGCGAGGGCT
TCCAGCGGCGCGGGGTTGAGGCTGTCGGTAAACACCTGGGCGCGGGTGATATGGCCTTTTTCAACGTCGA
AATGCAGTTCCACGCCGCCCCA
